>Addgene plasmid #216756 | pET41-FeoB-C675S | addgene full sequence | sequence record 434497 | Addgene NGS Result
TGGCGAATGGG
[124 nt withheld, positions 12-135]
C
[58 nt withheld, positions 137-194]
T
[32 nt withheld, positions 196-227]
A
[49 nt withheld, positions 229-277]
CCTTTGACGTTGGAGTCCACGTTCTTT
[37 nt withheld, positions 305-341]
ACCCTATCTCGGTCTATTCTTTTGATTTATAAGGGATTTTGCCGATTTCGGCCTATTGGTTAAAAAATGA
GCTGATTTAACAAAAATTTAACGCGAATTTTAACAAAATATTAACGCTTACAATTTAGGTGGCACTTTTC
GGGGAAATGTGCGCGGAACCCCTATTTGTTTATTTTTCTAAATACATTCAAATATGTATCCGCTCATGAA
TTAATTCTTAGAAAAACTCATCGAGCATCAAATGAAACTGCAATTTATTCATATCAGGATTATCAATACC
ATATTTTTGAAAAAGCCGTTTCTGTAATGAAGGAGAAAACTCACCGAGGCAGTTCCATAGGATGGCAAGA
TCCTGGTATCGGTCTGCGATTCCGACTCGTCCAACATCAATACAACCTATTAATTTCCCCTCGTCAAAAA
TAAGGTTATCAAGTGAGAAATCACCATGAGTGACGACTGAATCCGGTGAGAATGGCAAAAGTTTATGCAT
TTCTTTCCAGACTTGTTCAACAGGCCAGCCATTACGCTCGTCATCAAAATCACTCGCATCAACCAAACCG
TTATTCATTCGTGATTGCGCCTGAGCGAGACGAAATACGCGATCGCTGTTAAAAGGACAATTACAAACAG
GAATCGAATGCAACCGGCGCAGGAACACTGCCAGCGCATCAACAATATTTTCACCTGAATCAGGATATTC
TTCTAATACCTGGAATGCTGTTTTCCCGGGGATCGCAGTGGTGAGTAACCATGCATCATCAGGAGTACGG
ATAAAATGCTTGATGGTCGGAAGAGGCATAAATTCCGTCAGCCAGTTTAGTCTGACCATCTCATCTGTAA
CATCATTGGCAACGCTACCTTTGCCATGTTTCAGAAACAACTCTGGCGCATCGGGCTTCCCATACAATCG
ATAGATTGTCGCACCTGATTGCCCGACATTATCGCGAGCCCATTTATACCCATATAAATCAGCATCCATG
TTGGAATTTAATCGCGGCCTAGAGCAAGACGTTTCCCGTTGAATATGGCTCATAACACCCCTTGTATTAC
TGTTTATGTAAGCAGACAGTTTTACTGTTCATGACCAAAATCCCTTAACGTGAGTTTTCGTTCCACTGAG
CGTCAGACCCCGTAGAAAAGATCAAAGGATCTTCTTGAGATCCTTTTTTTCTGCGCGTAATCTGCTGCTT
GCAAACAAAAAAACCACCGCTACCAGCGGTGGTTTGTTTGCCGGATCAAGAGCTACCAACTCTTTTTCCG
AAGGTAACTGGCTTCAGCAGAGCGCAGATACCAAATACTGTCCTTCTAGTGTAGCCGTAGTTAGGCCACC
ACTTCAAGAACTCTGTAGCACCGCCTACGTACCTCGCTCTGCTAATCCTGTTACCAGTGGCTGCTGCCAG
TGGCGATAAGTCGTGTCTTACCGGGTTGGACTCAAGACGATAGTTACCGGATAAGGCGCAGCGGTCGGGC
TGAACGGGGGGTTCGTGCACACAGCCCAGCTTGGAGCGAACGACCTACACCGAACTGAGATACCTACAGC
GTGAGCTATGAGAAAGCGCCACGCTTCCCGAAGGGAGAAAGGCGGACAGGTATCCGGTAAGCGGCAGGGT
CGGAACAGGAGAGCGCACGAGGGAGCTTCCAGGGGGAAACGCCTGGTATCTTTATAGTCCTGTCGGGTTT
CGCCACCTCTGACTTGAGCGTCGATTTTTGTGATGCTCGTCAGGGGGGCGGAGCCTATGGAAAAACGCCA
GCAACGCGGCCTTTTTACGGTTCCTGGCCTTTTGCTGGCCTTTTGCTCACATGTTCTTTCCTGCGTTATC
CCCTGATTCTGTGGATAACCGTATTACCGCCTTTGAGTGAGCTGATACCGCTCGCCGCAGCCGAACGACC
GAGCGCAGCGAGTCAGTGAGCGAGGAAGCGGAAGAGCGCCTGATGCGGTATTTTCTCCTTACGCATCTGT
GTGGTATTTCACACCGCAATGGTGCACTCTCAGTACAATCTGCTCTGATGCCGCATAGTTAAGCCAGTAT
ACACTCCGCTATCGCTACGTGACTGGGTCATGGCTGCGCCCCGACACCCGCCAACACCCGCTGACGCGCC
CTGACGGGCTTGTCTGCTCCCGGCATCCGCTTACAGACAAGCTGTGACCGTCTCCGGGAGCTGCATGTGT
CAGAGGTTTTCACCGTCATCACCGAAACGCGCGAGGCAGCTGCGGTAAAGCTCATCAGCGTGGTCGTGAA
GCGATTCACAGATGTCTGCCTGTTCATCCGCGTCCAGCTCGTTGAGTTTCTCCAGAAGCGTTAATGTCTG
GCTTCTGATAAAGCGGGCCATGTTAAGGGCGGTTTTTTCCTGTTTGGTCACTGATGCCTCCGTGTAAGGG
GGATTTCTGTTCATGGGGGTAATGATACCGATGAAACGAGAGAGGATGCTCACGATACGGGTTACTGATG
ATGAACATGCCCGGTTACTGGAACGTTGTGAGGGTAAACAACTGGCGGTATGGATGCGGCGGGACCAGAG
AAAAATCACTCAGGGTCAATGCCAGCGCTTCGTTAATACAGATGTAGGTGTTCCACAGGGTAGCCAGCAG
CATCCTGCGATGCAGATCCGGAACATAATGGTGCAGGGCGCTGACTTCCGCGTTTCCAGACTTTACGAAA
CACGGAAACCGAAGACCATTCATGTTGTTGCTCAGGTCGCAGACGTTTTGCAGCAGCAGTCGCTTCACGT
TCGCTCGCGTATCGGTGATTCATTCTGCTAACCAGTAAGGCAACCCCGCCAGCCTAGCCGGGTCCTCAAC
GACAGGAGCACGATCATGCTAGTCATGCCCCGCGCCCACCGGAAGGAGCTGACTGGGTTGAAGGCTCTCA
AGGGCATCGGTCGAGATCCCGGTGCCTAATGAGTGAGCTAACTTACATTAATTGCGTTGCGCTCACTGCC
CGCTTTCCAGTCGGGAAACCTGTCGTGCCAGCTGCATTAATGAATCGGCCAACGCGCGGGGAGAGGCGGT
TTGCGTATTGGGCGCCAGGGTGGTTTTTCTTTTCACCAGTGAGACGGGCAACAGCTGATTGCCCTTCACC
GCCTGGCCCTGAGAGAGTTGCAGCAAGCGGTCCACGCTGGTTTGCCCCAGCAGGCGAAAATCCTGTTTGA
TGGTGGTTAACGGCGGGATATAACATGAGCTGTCTTCGGTATCGTCGTATCCCACTACCGAGATGTCCGC
ACCAACGCGCAGCCCGGACTCGGTAATGGCGCGCATTGCGCCCAGCGCCATCTGATCGTTGGCAACCAGC
ATCGCAGTGGGAACGATGCCCTCATTCAGCATTTGCATGGTTTGTTGAAAACCGGACATGGCACTCCAGT
CGCCTTCCCGTTCCGCTATCGGCTGAATTTGATTGCGAGTGAGATATTTATGCCAGCCAGCCAGACGCAG
ACGCGCCGAGACAGAACTTAATGGGCCCGCTAACAGCGCGATTTGCTGGTGACCCAATGCGACCAGATGC
TCCACGCCCAGTCGCGTACCGTCTTCATGGGAGAAAATAATACTGTTGATGGGTGTCTGGTCAGAGACAT
CAAGAAATAACGCCGGAACATTAGTGCAGGCAGCTTCCACAGCAATGGCATCCTGGTCATCCAGCGGATA
GTTAATGATCAGCCCACTGACGCGTTGCGCGAGAAGATTGTGCACCGCCGCTTTACAGGCTTCGACGCCG
CTTCGTTCTACCATCGACACCACCACGCTGGCACCCAGTTGATCGGCGCGAGATTTAATCGCCGCGACAA
TTTGCGACGGCGCGTGCAGGGCCAGACTGGAGGTGGCAACGCCAATCAGCAACGACTGTTTGCCCGCCAG
TTGTTGTGCCACGCGGTTGGGAATGTAATTCAGCTCCGCCATCGCCGCTTCCACTTTTTCCCGCGTTTTC
GCAGAAACGTGGCTGGCCTGGTTCACCACGCGGGAAACGGTCTGATAAGAGACACCGGCATACTCTGCGA
CATCGTATAACGTTACTGGTTTCACATTCACCACCCTGAATTGACTCTCTTCCGGGCGCTATCATGCCAT
ACCGCGAAAGGTTTTGCGCCATTCGATGGTGTCCGGGATCTCGACGCTCTCCCTTATGCGACTCCTGCAT
TAGGAAGCAGCCCAGTAGTAGGTTGAGGTCGTTGAGCACCGCCGCCGCAAGGAATGGTGCATGCAAGGAG
ATGGCGCCCAACAGTCCCCCGGCCACGGGGCCTGCCACCATACCCACGCCGAAACAAGCGCTCATGAGCC
CGAAGTGGCGAGCCCGATCTTCCCCATCGGTGATGTCGGCGATATAGGCGCCAGCAACCGCACCTGTGGC
GCCGGTGATGCCGGCCACGATGCGTCCGGCGTAGAGGATCGAGATCGATCTCGATCCCGCGAAATTAATA
CGACTCACTATAGGGGAATTGTGAGCGGATAACAATTCCCCTCTAGAAATAATTTTGTTTAACTTTAAGA
AGGAGATATACATATGACCGCATTGACCCTCGGCCTGATCGGCAATCCCAACTCCGGCAAGACCACCCTG
TTCAACCAGCTCCCGGCTCGCGCCAGCGGGTCGGCAACTGGGCCGGCGTCACCGTGGAGCGCAAGGAGGG
TGTGTTCCATACCGTCCGTCACGCGGTGCGCCTGGTCGACCTGCCCGGCACCTATTCGTTGACCAGCGTT
TCCGCCCAAGCCTCGCTGGACGAGCAGATCGCCTGCCGCTACATCGCCAGCGGCGAAGTGGACGTGCTGG
TCAACGTGGTGGATGCGGCGAACCTGGAGCGCAACCTGTACCTCACGGTGCAACTGCGGGAGATGGGCAT
CCCCTGCATCGTCGCGCTGAACATGCTCGACATCGCCCGTAGCCAGCGCATCCGCATCGATATCGACGGT
CTGGCGCGGCGTCTCGGCTGCCAGGTGGTGCCGCTGGTATCCACCCGCGCCGATGGCATCGACGAACTGA
AGGCGGCCATCGACTCCCTACAGCTCCCGCAGGCGGCGCTGGCGGTGGATTACCCACCGGCCATCCAGGC
GCAGGTCGGCTACCTTCTGGAAACGCGCGCTCCGGCGGCCTCGGCCATCGAGCCGCGCTGGCTGGCGTTG
CAGGCGCTGGAAGGCGACATCTTCAACGGCCCGGCGCTGGGCTTGCCGCCCGCCACCCTGGAACAGGCGC
GCCGGGGCTGCGGCGAGGAGCCCGAGCTGGCGATCGTCGATGCGCGCTACCGGCTGATCGGCGAGATCTG
TGCGGCGGTCTGCGACCACCAGCAGGCTCAGCCGCACCGGCTGACCCAATGGCTCGACCGGGTCGTCCTG
AATCGCTGGCTGGGTCTGCCGATCTTCCTGCTGGTGATGTACCTGATGTTCTTCTTCGCCATCAACATCG
GCGGGGCGCTACAGCCGATCTTCGACAAGGGCTCGTCGGCGATCTCCATCGACGGCATCCAGTGGCTGGG
TATCCGCTTCGGCCTGCCCGATTGGCTCACGGTGTTCCTCGCCCAGGGCATCGGTGGCGGGGTCAACACG
GTGTTGCCGCTGGTGCCGCAGATCGGCTTGATGTACCTGTTCCTCTCGCTGCTCGAGGATTCCGGCTACA
TGGCACGCGCGGCCTTCGTCATGGACCGCCTGATGCAGGCGCTGGGCCTGCCGGGCAAGTCGTTCGTGCC
GCTGATCGTCGGTTTCGGCTGCAACGTACCGTCGATCATGGGCGCGCGGACCCTGGACGCGCAGCGCGAG
CGGCTGATTACCATCATGATGGCGTCGTTCATGTCCAGCGGCGCGCGCCTGGCGATCTTCGCCGTGTTCG
CCGGGGCCTTCTTCGGCCAGGGCGGCGCGCTGGTGATCTTCTCCCTGTACCTGCTCGGCATCGTCGTGGC
GATCCTCACCGGGCTGTTGCTCAAGCACACCTTGATGCGCGGCGAGGCCTCGCCGTTCGTCATGGAACTG
CCGCTGTACCATGTGCCACACCTTAAGAGCCTGCTGCTGCAGACCTGGTCGCGCCTGCGCGGCTTCGTGG
TGCGGGCCGGCAAGGTGATCATCCTGGTCAGCCTGGTGATCGGCGGCCTGAACAGCATCACCCTCGACGG
CAAGCCGGTGCAGGGCGACATCGGCCATTCCGCGCTGGCCAGCGTCAGCCAGCGTCTCACTCCGCTGCTG
GCGCCGCTCGGGGTGCAGCCGGACAACTGGCAGGCCACCGTCGGCCTGGTCACCGGGGCGATGGCCAAGG
AAGTGGTGGTCGGCACCCAGAACACCCTCTACACCGCCGAGCAGATCCAGGGCGAGGCCTTCGACTACGA
AGGCTACGACCTGCCCGGGCAACTGCGCGAGGCCCTGGTCGAGACCTGGGACGGCCTGGTCGATACCTTC
AGCCTCAGCGTGCTGGCCAACCCGGTGGAGGCGAGCATGGCCGACGGCGACATGGAGACCGGCTCGATGG
GCACCATGGCGAGCAAGTTCGGCAGCCCCATCGCGGCCTACAGCTATCTGGTCTTCGTCCTGCTCTACGT
GCCCAGCGTGACCGCCATGGGCGCGATCGCCCGGGAAAGCAGCAAGGGCTGGATGGCTTTCTCGGTGCTC
TGGGGGCTGAACGTCGCCTACTCGCTGGCGACCCTCTGCTACCAGGTCGCCACCTTCGCCGCGCACCCCG
AGCGTAGCGTCCTGACCATCGCCGTGGTGCTGCTCTTCAACCTGATCCTGATGACCTGCCTGCGTCTGTT
CGGCCGTGAGCAGGTACTGCAACTGCCAGGCCGAATGGCCGATGCCCCGAGCGGGCAGGGAGGATGTCAC
CTGGTCCCACGCGGTAGTGGGAAGCTTGCGGCCGCACTCGAGCACCACCACCACCACCACCACCACTAAT
TGATTAATACCTAGGCTGCTAAACAAAGCCCGAAAGGAAGCTGAGTTGGCTGCTGCCACCGCTGAGCAAT
AACTAGCATAACCCCTTGGGGCCTCTAAACGGGTCTTGAGGGGTTTTTTGCTGAAAGGAGGAACTATATC
CGGAT
Features (pLannotate 1.2.2; 19 found; start..end, strand, type, name):
     12..467     +  rep_origin     f1 ori (sequence partly withheld): f1 bacteriophage origin of replication; arrow indicates direction of (+) strand synthesis
    493..550     +  promoter       AmpR promoter (fragment): bla
    559..1374    -  CDS            KanR: aminoglycoside phosphotransferase; aph(3')-Ia; confers resistance to kanamycin in bacteria or G418 (Geneticin®) in eukaryotes
   1496..2084    +  rep_origin     ori: high-copy-number ColE1/pMB1/pBR322/pUC origin of replication
   2270..2409    -  misc_feature   bom: basis of mobility region from pBR322
   2511..2702    -  CDS            rop: Rop protein, which maintains plasmids at low copy number; rop
   2719..3099    +  CDS            YPB1_ECOLX: Protein predicted: Swiss-Prot protein existence level 4. From Escherichia coli.
   3161..3225    -  CDS            TcR (fragment): tetracycline efflux protein; tet; confers resistance to tetracycline
   3240..3261    -  protein_bind   CAP binding site: CAP binding activates transcription in the presence of cAMP. E. coli catabolite activator protein
   3274..4356    -  CDS            lacI: lac repressor; lacI; The lac repressor binds to the lac operator to inhibit transcription in E. coli. This inhibition can be relieved by adding lactose or isopropyl-β-D-thiogalactopyranoside (IPTG).
   4357..4434    -  promoter       lacI promoter: lacI
   4442..4721    -  CDS            TcR (fragment): tetracycline efflux protein; tet; confers resistance to tetracycline
   4747..4765    +  promoter       T7 promoter: promoter for bacteriophage T7 RNA polymerase
   4766..4790    +  protein_bind   lac operator: The lac repressor binds to the lac operator to inhibit transcription in E. coli. This inhibition can be relieved by adding lactose or isopropyl-β-D-thiogalactopyranoside (IPTG). lac repressor encoded by lacI
   4805..4827    +  RBS            RBS: efficient ribosome binding site from bacteriophage T7 gene 10 (Olins and Rangwala, 1989)
   4906..7056    +  CDS            feoB (fragment): FEOB_ECOLI - Experimental evidence at protein level: Swiss-Prot protein existence level 1. Transporter of a GTP-driven Fe(2+) uptake system, probably couples GTP-binding to channel opening and Fe(2+) uptake (PubMed:12446835, PubMed:19629046). A guanine nucleotide-binding protein (G proteins) in which the guanine nucleotide binding site alternates between an active, GTP-bound state and an inactive, GDP- bound state. This protein has fast intrinsic GDP release, mediated by the G5 loop (about residues 149-158). Presumably GTP hydrolysis leads to conformational changes and channel closing (PubMed:
   7174..7197    +  CDS            9xHis (fragment): 9xHis affinity tag
   7223..7266    +  CDS            SET1 (fragment): solubility-enhancement tag derived from T7 phage gene 10B
   7274..7321    +  terminator     T7 terminator: transcription terminator for bacteriophage T7 RNA polymerase
