[The description below was written by a language model from this plasmid's Addgene catalogue record and pLannotate feature annotations shown in this document.]
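Description:
pET41-FeoB-C675S is a bacterial expression plasmid built on the pET41-a(+) backbone and carrying a point-mutated copy of feoB (PA4358) from Pseudomonas aeruginosa. It is selected with kanamycin through the aph(3')-Ia aminoglycoside phosphotransferase gene. It replicates from a ColE1/pBR322-type origin accompanied by the bom mobility region and the rop gene, which holds copy number down, consistent with the low-copy designation in the record. An f1 phage origin is also present, along with residual tetracycline-resistance fragments and other backbone remnants with no stated function here.

Expression follows the standard pET arrangement. A T7 promoter is followed directly by a lac operator and the T7 gene 10 ribosome binding site, then the feoB coding region, with a T7 terminator downstream. The plasmid also encodes the lac repressor from its own lacI promoter, so transcription stays repressed until IPTG is added, as the depositor notes. Expression requires a host that supplies T7 RNA polymerase. The annotation software labelled the insert by similarity to E. coli FeoB, the GTP-driven ferrous iron uptake transporter, but the catalogue identifies it as the P. aeruginosa gene. The protein carries a C-terminal 8x His tag for affinity purification, which matches the histidine-tag fragment annotated after the insert. No GST tag, normally associated with pET41, appears in the feature table. The cloning sites are not recorded.

Cysteine 675 is replaced by serine, and the stated purpose is to investigate whether this residue interacts with ferrous iron.
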