Addgene plasmid #216756: pET41-FeoB-C675S
Purpose: Investigation of the potential interaction of the FeoB Cys675 residue with ferrous iron
Depositing lab: Rietie Venter. Depositing organization: University of South Australia.
Backbone
  Vector backbone: pET41-a(+)
  Vector type: Bacterial Expression
Growth in bacteria
  Bacterial resistance: Kanamycin, 50 μg/mL
  Growth temperature: Room Temperature
  Growth strain: DH5alpha
  Copy number: Low Copy
Gene/Insert
  Gene/Insert name: feoB
  Species: P. aeruginosa (Bacteria)
  Mutation: Amino acid C675 is substituted with S.
  Entrez Gene: PA4358 (a.k.a. PA4358)
  Tag / fusion protein: 8x His (C terminal on insert)
  Cloning method: Restriction Enzyme; 5′ cloning site unknown (unknown if destroyed); 3′ cloning site unknown (unknown if destroyed)
  Sequencing primers: 5′ unknown
Resource information
  A portion of this plasmid was derived from a plasmid made by: Dr. Henrietta Venter: Sansom Institute for Health Research, University of South Australia, Adelaide, Australia
Terms and licenses: Academic/Nonprofit Terms; Industry Terms: Not Available to Industry
Depositor comments: IPTG inducible
How to cite: pET41-FeoB-C675S was a gift from Rietie Venter (Addgene plasmid # 216756 ; http://n2t.net/addgene:216756 ; RRID:Addgene_216756)
